Addgene plasmid #18865: pEX-CMV-SP-YFP-STM1(24-685) EF hand 3 mut (A79K, N80D, D82G)
Depositing lab: Tobias Meyer. Depositing organization: Stanford University. Publication: STIM2 is a feedback regulator that stabilizes basal cytosolic and endoplasmic reticulum Ca2+ levels. Brandman O, Liou J, Park WS, Meyer T. Cell. 2007 Dec 28. 131(7):1327-39. 10.1016/j.cell.2007.11.039 PubMed 18160041.
Backbone
  Vector backbone: Gateway destination vector
  Vector type: Mammalian Expression
  Selectable markers: Neomycin (select with G418)
Growth in bacteria
  Bacterial resistance: Kanamycin, 50 μg/mL
  Growth temperature: 37°C
  Growth strain: DH5alpha
  Copy number: Unknown
Gene/Insert
  Gene/Insert name: Stromal interaction molecule 1 (alt name: STIM1)
  Species: H. sapiens (human)
  Mutation: 3 mutations (A79K, N80D, D82G) in the EF hand of STIM1. YFP inserted between signal peptide(SP)of STIM1 and residues 24-685 of STIM1. (Lab plasmid WS5182)
  Entrez Gene: STIM1 (a.k.a. D11S4896E, GOK, IMD10, STRMK, TAM, TAM1)
  Tag / fusion protein: YFP (N terminal on backbone)
  Cloning method: Gateway Cloning; 5′ cloning site attB1 (unknown if destroyed); 3′ cloning site attB2 (unknown if destroyed)
  Sequencing primers: 5′ n/a
Terms and licenses: Academic/Nonprofit Terms; Industry Terms: Not Available to Industry
How to cite: pEX-CMV-SP-YFP-STM1(24-685) EF hand 3 mut (A79K, N80D, D82G) was a gift from Tobias Meyer (Addgene plasmid # 18865 ; http://n2t.net/addgene:18865 ; RRID:Addgene_18865)
