[The description below was written by a language model from this plasmid's Addgene catalogue record and pLannotate feature annotations shown in this document.]
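Description:
pEX-CMV-SP-YFP-STM1(24-685) EF hand 3 mut (A79K, N80D, D82G) is a 6.9 kb mammalian expression plasmid built by Gateway recombination into a destination vector. It encodes a fluorescently tagged, mutant form of human stromal interaction molecule 1 (STIM1). Expression is driven by the human cytomegalovirus immediate early enhancer and promoter and terminated by an SV40 polyadenylation signal. According to the record, YFP is placed between the STIM1 signal peptide and residues 24-685 of the protein. This keeps the signal peptide at the extreme N terminus while the fluorophore is attached to the N-terminal end of the mature protein. The feature table agrees with this layout: an EYFP coding sequence lies just downstream of the promoter, followed by attB1, the STIM1 coding region and attB2. The short signal peptide segment upstream of EYFP is not separately annotated. The insert carries three substitutions (A79K, N80D, D82G) in the calcium-binding EF hand of STIM1.

For propagation in bacteria, the plasmid has a high-copy ColE1/pUC-type origin and an f1 phage origin. A single Tn5 aminoglycoside phosphotransferase gene serves as a dual marker. A bacterial bla promoter drives it for kanamycin selection in E. coli, and an SV40 early promoter with an HSV TK polyadenylation signal drives it for G418 selection in mammalian cells. The annotated fragments of SV40 large T antigen, ble and the bGH polyadenylation signal appear to be backbone remnants rather than functional units.

The associated publication concerns how STIM proteins regulate basal cytosolic and endoplasmic reticulum calcium levels. The construct therefore fits imaging and functional studies of how altering the EF hand affects STIM1 behaviour in live mammalian cells, although the record does not describe the specific effect of the mutations.
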