Features (pLannotate 1.2.2; 17 found; start..end, strand, type, name):
     61..364     +  enhancer       CMV enhancer: human cytomegalovirus immediate early enhancer
    365..568     +  promoter       CMV promoter: human cytomegalovirus (CMV) immediate early promoter
    684..1400    +  CDS            EYFP: EYFP is a basic (constitutively fluorescent) green/yellow fluorescent protein published in 1996, derived from Aequorea victoria. It is reported to be a very rapidly-maturing weak dimer with high acid sensitivity.
   1410..1434    +  protein_bind   attB1: mutant version of attB; recombination site for the Gateway® BP reaction BP Clonase™
   1440..3494    +  CDS            STIM1: STIM1_HUMAN - Also known as GOK From Homo sapiens (Human).
   3499..3523    -  protein_bind   attB2: mutant version of attB; recombination site for the Gateway® BP reaction BP Clonase™
   3527..3592    +  misc_feature   MCS: multiple cloning site
   3609..3693    +  CDS            large T antigen (fragment): large T antigen from SV40 (simian virus 40)
   3716..3837    +  polyA_signal   SV40 poly(A) signal: SV40 polyadenylation signal
   3871..4299    -  rep_origin     f1 ori (sequence partly withheld): f1 bacteriophage origin of replication; arrow indicates direction of (+) strand synthesis
   4326..4430    +  promoter       AmpR promoter: bla
   4432..4789    +  promoter       SV40 promoter: SV40 enhancer and early promoter
   4824..5618    +  CDS            NeoR/KanR: aminoglycoside phosphotransferase from Tn5; aph(3')-II (or nptII); confers resistance to neomycin, kanamycin, and G418 (Geneticin®)
   5639..5791    +  CDS            ble (fragment): BLE_KLEPN - Experimental evidence at protein level: Swiss-Prot protein existence level 1. Binding protein with a strong affinity to the bleomycin family of antibiotics. Binds to CL990; an antimitotic-antibiotic compound. From Klebsiella pneumoniae.
   5850..5897    +  polyA_signal   HSV TK poly(A) signal: herpes simplex virus thymidine kinase polyadenylation signal (Cole and Stacy, 1985)
   5988..6004    -  polyA_signal   bGH poly(A) signal (fragment): bovine growth hormone polyadenylation signal
   6226..6814    +  rep_origin     ori: high-copy-number ColE1/pMB1/pBR322/pUC origin of replication
>Addgene plasmid #18865 | pEX-CMV-SP-YFP-STM1(24-685) EF hand 3 mut (A79K, N80D, D82G) | depositor full sequence | sequence record 8871 | Author sequence
TAGTTATTAATAGTAATCAATTACGGGGTCATTAGTTCATAGCCCATATATGGAGTTCCGCGTTACATAA
CTTACGGTAAATGGCCCGCCTGGCTGACCGCCCAACGACCCCCGCCCATTGACGTCAATAATGACGTATG
TTCCCATAGTAACGCCAATAGGGACTTTCCATTGACGTCAATGGGTGGAGTATTTACGGTAAACTGCCCA
CTTGGCAGTACATCAAGTGTATCATATGCCAAGTACGCCCCCTATTGACGTCAATGACGGTAAATGGCCC
GCCTGGCATTATGCCCAGTACATGACCTTATGGGACTTTCCTACTTGGCAGTACATCTACGTATTAGTCA
TCGCTATTACCATGGTGATGCGGTTTTGGCAGTACATCAATGGGCGTGGATAGCGGTTTGACTCACGGGG
ATTTCCAAGTCTCCACCCCATTGACGTCAATGGGAGTTTGTTTTGGCACCAAAATCAACGGGACTTTCCA
AAATGTCGTAACAACTCCGCCCCATTGACGCAAATGGGCGGTAGGCGTGTACGGTGGGAGGTCTATATAA
GCAGAGCTGGTTTAGTGAACCGTCAGATCCGCTAGCACCATGGATGTATGCGTCCGTCTTGCCCTGTGGC
TCCTCTGGGGACTCCTCCTGCACCAGGGCCAGAGCCTCGCACCGGTCGCCACCATGGTGAGCAAGGGCGA
GGAGCTGTTCACCGGGGTGGTGCCCATCCTGGTCGAGCTGGACGGCGACGTAAACGGCCACAAGTTCAGC
GTGTCCGGCGAGGGCGAGGGCGATGCCACCTACGGCAAGCTGACCCTGAAGTTCATCTGCACCACCGGCA
AGCTGCCCGTGCCCTGGCCCACCCTCGTGACCACCTTCGGCTACGGCCTGCAGTGCTTCGCCCGCTACCC
CGACCACATGAAGCAGCACGACTTCTTCAAGTCCGCCATGCCCGAAGGCTACGTCCAGGAGCGCACCATC
TTCTTCAAGGACGACGGCAACTACAAGACCCGCGCCGAGGTGAAGTTCGAGGGCGACACCCTGGTGAACC
GCATCGAGCTGAAGGGCATCGACTTCAAGGAGGACGGCAACATCCTGGGGCACAAGCTGGAGTACAACTA
CAACAGCCACAACGTCTATATCATGGCCGACAAGCAGAAGAACGGCATCAAGGTGAACTTCAAGATCCGC
CACAACATCGAGGACGGCAGCGTGCAGCTCGCCGACCACTACCAGCAGAACACCCCCATCGGCGACGGCC
CCGTGCTGCTGCCCGACAACCACTACCTGAGCTACCAGTCCGCCCTGAGCAAAGACCCCAACGAGAAGCG
CGATCACATGGTCCTGCTGGAGTTCGTGACCGCCGCCGGGATCACTCTCGGCATGGACGAGCTGTACAAG
TCCGGATCAACAAGTTTGTACAAAAAAGCAGGCTCCCTCATGGATGTATGCGTCCGTCTTGCCCTGTGGC
TCCTCTGGGGGCTCCTCCTGCACCAGGGCCAGAGCCTCAGCCATAGTCACAGTGAGAAGGCGACAGGAAC
CAGCTCGGGGGCCAACTCTGAGGAGTCCACTGCAGCAGAGTTTTGCCGAATTGACAAGCCCCTGTGTCAC
AGTGAGGATGAGAAACTCAGCTTCGAGGCAGTCCGTAACATCCACAAACTGATGGACGATGATAAAGATG
GTGGTGTGGATGTGGAAGAAAGTGATGAGTTCCTGAGGGAAGACCTCAATTACCATGACCCAACAGTGAA
ACACAGCACCTTCCATGGTGAGGATAAGCTCATCAGCGTGGAGGACCTGTGGAAGGCATGGAAGTCATCA
GAAGTATACAATTGGACCGTGGATGAGGTGGTACAGTGGCTGATCACATATGTGGAGCTGCCTCAGTATG
AGGAGACCTTCCGGAAGCTGCAGCTCAGTGGCCATGCCATGCCAAGGCTGGCTGTCACCAACACCACCAT
GACAGGGACTGTGCTGAAGATGACAGACCGGAGTCATCGGCAGAAGCTGCAGCTGAAGGCTCTGGATACA
GTGCTCTTTGGGCCTCCTCTCTTGACTCGCCATAATCACCTCAAGGACTTCATGCTGGTGGTGTCTATCG
TTATTGGTGTGGGCGGCTGCTGGTTTGCCTATATCCAGAACCGTTACTCCAAGGAGCACATGAAGAAGAT
GATGAAGGACTTGGAGGGGTTACACCGAGCTGAGCAGAGTCTGCATGACCTTCAGGAAAGGCTGCACAAG
GCCCAGGAGGAGCACCGCACAGTGGAGGTGGAGAAGGTCCATCTGGAAAAGAAGCTGCGCGATGAGATCA
ACCTTGCTAAGCAGGAAGCCCAGCGGCTGAAGGAGCTGCGGGAGGGTACTGAGAATGAGCGGAGCCGCCA
AAAATATGCTGAGGAGGAGTTGGAGCAGGTTCGGGAGGCCTTGAGGAAAGCAGAGAAGGAGCTAGAATCT
CACAGCTCATGGTATGCTCCAGAGGCCCTTCAGAAGTGGCTGCAGCTGACACATGAGGTGGAGGTGCAAT
ATTACAACATCAAGAAGCAAAATGCTGAGAAGCAGCTGCTGGTGGCCAAGGAGGGGGCTGAGAAGATAAA
AAAGAAGAGAAACACACTCTTTGGCACCTTCCACGTGGCCCACAGCTCTTCCCTGGATGATGTAGATCAT
AAAATTCTAACAGCTAAGCAAGCACTGAGCGAGGTGACAGCAGCATTGCGGGAGCGCCTGCACCGCTGGC
AACAGATCGAGATCCTCTGTGGCTTCCAGATTGTCAACAACCCTGGCATCCACTCACTGGTGGCTGCCCT
CAACATAGACCCCAGCTGGATGGGCAGTACACGCCCCAACCCTGCTCACTTCATCATGACTGACGACGTG
GATGACATGGATGAGGAGATTGTGTCTCCCTTGTCCATGCAGTCCCCTAGCCTGCAGAGCAGTGTTCGGC
AGCGCCTGACGGAGCCACAGCATGGCCTGGGATCTCAGAGGGATTTGACCCATTCCGATTCGGAGTCCTC
CCTCCACATGAGTGACCGCCAGCGTGTGGCCCCCAAACCTCCTCAGATGAGCCGTGCTGCAGACGAGGCT
CTCAATGCCATGACTTCCAATGGACGCCACCGGCTGATCGAGGGGGTCCACCCAGGGTCTCTGGTGGAGA
AACTGCCTGACAGCCCTGCCCTGGCCAAGAAGGCATTACTGGCGCTGAACCATGGGCTGGACAAGGCCCA
CAGCCTGATGGAGCTGAGCCCCTCAGCCCCACCTGGTGGCTCTCCACATTTGGATTCTTCCCGTTCTCAC
AGCCCCAGCTCCCCAGACCCAGACACACCATCTCCAGTTGGGGACAGCCGAGCCCTGCAAGCCAGCCGAA
ACACACGCATTCCCCACCTGGCTGGCAAGAAGGCTGTGGCTGAGGAGGATAATGGCTCTATTGGCGAGGA
AACAGACTCCAGCCCAGGCCGGAAGAAGTTTCCTCTCAAAATCTTTAAGAAGCCTCTTAAGAAGTAGAAC
CCAGCTTTCTTGTACAAAGTGGTTGATCCGGACTCAGATCTCGAGCTCAAGCTTCGAATTCTGCAGTCGA
CGGTACCGCGGGCCCGGGATCCACCGGATCTAGATAACTGATCATAATCAGCCATACCACATTTGTAGAG
GTTTTACTTGCTTTAAAAAACCTCCCACACCTCCCCCTGAACCTGAAACATAAAATGAATGCAATTGTTG
TTGTTAACTTGTTTATTGCAGCTTATAATGGTTACAAATAAAGCAATAGCATCACAAATTTCACAAATAA
AGCATTTTTTTCACTGCATTCTAGTTGTGGTTTGTCCAAACTCATCAATGTATCTTAACGCGTAAATTGT
AAGCGTTAATATTTTGTTAAAATTCGCGTTAAATTTTTGTTAAATCAGCTCATTTTTTAACCAATAGGCC
GAAATCGGCAAAATCCCTTATAAATCAAAAGAATAGACCGAGATAGGGT
[37 nt withheld, positions 3970-4006]
AAAGAACGTGGACTCCAACGTCAAAGG
[49 nt withheld, positions 4034-4082]
T
[91 nt withheld, positions 4084-4174]
G
[124 nt withheld, positions 4176-4299]
CAGGTGGCACTTTTCGGGGAAATGTGCGCGGAACCCCTATTTGTTTATTTTTCTAAATACATTCAAATAT
GTATCCGCTCATGAGACAATAACCCTGATAAATGCTTCAATAATATTGAAAAAGGAAGAGTCCTGAGGCG
GAAAGAACCAGCTGTGGAATGTGTGTCAGTTAGGGTGTGGAAAGTCCCCAGGCTCCCCAGCAGGCAGAAG
TATGCAAAGCATGCATCTCAATTAGTCAGCAACCAGGTGTGGAAAGTCCCCAGGCTCCCCAGCAGGCAGA
AGTATGCAAAGCATGCATCTCAATTAGTCAGCAACCATAGTCCCGCCCCTAACTCCGCCCATCCCGCCCC
TAACTCCGCCCAGTTCCGCCCATTCTCCGCCCCATGGCTGACTAATTTTTTTTATTTATGCAGAGGCCGA
GGCCGCCTCGGCCTCTGAGCTATTCCAGAAGTAGTGAGGAGGCTTTTTTGGAGGCCTAGGCTTTTGCAAA
GATCGATCAAGAGACAGGATGAGGATCGTTTCGCATGATTGAACAAGATGGATTGCACGCAGGTTCTCCG
GCCGCTTGGGTGGAGAGGCTATTCGGCTATGACTGGGCACAACAGACAATCGGCTGCTCTGATGCCGCCG
TGTTCCGGCTGTCAGCGCAGGGGCGCCCGGTTCTTTTTGTCAAGACCGACCTGTCCGGTGCCCTGAATGA
ACTGCAAGACGAGGCAGCGCGGCTATCGTGGCTGGCCACGACGGGCGTTCCTTGCGCAGCTGTGCTCGAC
GTTGTCACTGAAGCGGGAAGGGACTGGCTGCTATTGGGCGAAGTGCCGGGGCAGGATCTCCTGTCATCTC
ACCTTGCTCCTGCCGAGAAAGTATCCATCATGGCTGATGCAATGCGGCGGCTGCATACGCTTGATCCGGC
TACCTGCCCATTCGACCACCAAGCGAAACATCGCATCGAGCGAGCACGTACTCGGATGGAAGCCGGTCTT
GTCGATCAGGATGATCTGGACGAAGAGCATCAGGGGCTCGCGCCAGCCGAACTGTTCGCCAGGCTCAAGG
CGAGCATGCCCGACGGCGAGGATCTCGTCGTGACCCATGGCGATGCCTGCTTGCCGAATATCATGGTGGA
AAATGGCCGCTTTTCTGGATTCATCGACTGTGGCCGGCTGGGTGTGGCGGACCGCTATCAGGACATAGCG
TTGGCTACCCGTGATATTGCTGAAGAGCTTGGCGGCGAATGGGCTGACCGCTTCCTCGTGCTTTACGGTA
TCGCCGCTCCCGATTCGCAGCGCATCGCCTTCTATCGCCTTCTTGACGAGTTCTTCTGAGCGGGACTCTG
GGGTTCGAAATGACCGACCAAGCGACGCCCAACCTGCCATCACGAGATTTCGATTCCACCGCCGCCTTCT
ATGAAAGGTTGGGCTTCGGAATCGTTTTCCGGGACGCCGGCTGGATGATCCTCCAGCGCGGGGATCTCAT
GCTGGAGTTCTTCGCCCACCCTAGGGGGAGGCTAACTGAAACACGGAAGGAGACAATACCGGAAGGAACC
CGCGCTATGACGGCAATAAAAAGACAGAATAAAACGCACGGTGTTGGGTCGTTTGTTCATAAACGCGGGG
TTCGGTCCCAGGGCTGGCACTCTGTCGATACCCCACCGAGACCCCATTGGGGCCAATACGCCCGCGTTTC
TTCCTTTTCCCCACCCCACCCCCCAAGTTCGGGTGAAGGCCCAGGGCTCGCAGCCAACGTCGGGGCGGCA
GGCCCTGCCATAGCCTCAGGTTACTCATATATACTTTAGATTGATTTAAAACTTCATTTTTAATTTAAAA
GGATCTAGGTGAAGATCCTTTTTGATAATCTCATGACCAAAATCCCTTAACGTGAGTTTTCGTTCCACTG
AGCGTCAGACCCCGTAGAAAAGATCAAAGGATCTTCTTGAGATCCTTTTTTTCTGCGCGTAATCTGCTGC
TTGCAAACAAAAAAACCACCGCTACCAGCGGTGGTTTGTTTGCCGGATCAAGAGCTACCAACTCTTTTTC
CGAAGGTAACTGGCTTCAGCAGAGCGCAGATACCAAATACTGTCCTTCTAGTGTAGCCGTAGTTAGGCCA
CCACTTCAAGAACTCTGTAGCACCGCCTACATACCTCGCTCTGCTAATCCTGTTACCAGTGGCTGCTGCC
AGTGGCGATAAGTCGTGTCTTACCGGGTTGGACTCAAGACGATAGTTACCGGATAAGGCGCAGCGGTCGG
GCTGAACGGGGGGTTCGTGCACACAGCCCAGCTTGGAGCGAACGACCTACACCGAACTGAGATACCTACA
GCGTGAGCTATGAGAAAGCGCCACGCTTCCCGAAGGGAGAAAGGCGGACAGGTATCCGGTAAGCGGCAGG
GTCGGAACAGGAGAGCGCACGAGGGAGCTTCCAGGGGGAAACGCCTGGTATCTTTATAGTCCTGTCGGGT
TTCGCCACCTCTGACTTGAGCGTCGATTTTTGTGATGCTCGTCAGGGGGGCGGAGCCTATGGAAAAACGC
CAGCAACGCGGCCTTTTTACGGTTCCTGGCCTTTTGCTGGCCTTTTGCTCACATGTTCTTTCCTGCGTTA
TCCCCTGATTCTGTGGATAACCGTATTACCGCCATGCAT
