>Addgene plasmid #18865 | pEX-CMV-SP-YFP-STM1(24-685) EF hand 3 mut (A79K, N80D, D82G) | addgene partial sequence | sequence record 26023 | 18865 with EGFP-C
CTCGGCNTGGACGANCTGTACAAGTCCGGATCAACAAGTTTGTACAAAAAAGCAGGCTCCCTCAGCCATA
GTCACAGTGAGAAGGCGACAGGAACCAGCTCGGGGGCCAACTCTGAGGAGTCCACTGCAGCAGAGTTTTG
CCGAATTGACAAGCCCCTGTGTCACAGTGAGGATGAGAAACTCAGCTTCGAGGCAGTCCGTAACATCCAC
AAACTGATGGACGATGATAAAGATGGTGGTGTGGATGTGGAAGAAAGTGATGAGTTCCTGAGGGAAGACC
TCAATTACCATGACCCAACAGTGAAACACAGCACCTTCCATGGTGAGGATAAGCTCATCAGCGTGGAGGA
CCTGTGGAAGGCATGGAAGTCATCAGAAGTATACAATTGGACCGTGGATGAGGTGGTACAGTGGCTGATC
ACATATGTGGAGCTGCCTCAGTATGAGGAGACCTTCCGGAAGCTGCAGCTCAGTGGCCATGCCATGCCAA
GGCTGGCTGTCACCAACACCACCATGACAGGGACTGTGCTGAAGATGACAGACCGGAGTCATCGGCAGAA
GCTGCAGCTGAAGGCTCTGGATACAGTGCTCTTTGGGCCTCCTCTCTTGACTCGCCATAATCACCTCAAG
GACTTCATGCTGGTGGTGTCTATCGTTATTGGTGTGGGCGGCTGCTGGTTTGCCTATATCCAGAACCGTT
ACTCCAAGGAGCACATGAAGAAGATGATGAAGGACTTGGA
